>Addgene plasmid #237516 | pUC19::ZmUBI-AvrPWT4 | addgene full sequence | sequence record 472267 | Addgene NGS Result
TTGAGATCCTTTTTTTCTGCGCGTAATCTGCTGCTTGCAAACAAAAAAACCACCGCTACCAGCGGTGGTT
TGTTTGCCGGATCAAGAGCTACCAACTCTTTTTCCGAAGGTAACTGGCTTCAGCAGAGCGCAGATACCAA
ATACTGTTCTTCTAGTGTAGCCGTAGTTAGGCCACCACTTCAAGAACTCTGTAGCACCGCCTACATACCT
CGCTCTGCTAATCCTGTTACCAGTGGCTGCTGCCAGTGGCGATAAGTCGTGTCTTACCGGGTTGGACTCA
AGACGATAGTTACCGGATAAGGCGCAGCGGTCGGGCTGAACGGGGGGTTCGTGCACACAGCCCAGCTTGG
AGCGAACGACCTACACCGAACTGAGATACCTACAGCGTGAGCTATGAGAAAGCGCCACGCTTCCCGAAGG
GAGAAAGGCGGACAGGTATCCGGTAAGCGGCAGGGTCGGAACAGGAGAGCGCACGAGGGAGCTTCCAGGG
GGAAACGCCTGGTATCTTTATAGTCCTGTCGGGTTTCGCCACCTCTGACTTGAGCGTCGATTTTTGTGAT
GCTCGTCAGGGGGGCGGAGCCTATGGAAAAACGCCAGCAACGCGGCCTTTTTACGGTTCCTGGCCTTTTG
CTGGCCTTTTGCTCACATGTTCTTTCCTGCGTTATCCCCTGATTCTGTGGATAACCGTATTACCGCCTTT
GAGTGAGCTGATACCGCTCGCCGCAGCCGAACGACCGAGCGCAGCGAGTCAGTGAGCGAGGAAGCGGAAG
AGCGCCCAATACGCAAACCGCCTCTCCCCGCGCGTTGGCCGATTCATTAATGCAGCTGGCACGACAGGTT
TCCCGACTGGAAAGCGGGCAGTGAGCGCAACGCAATTAATGTGAGTTAGCTCACTCATTAGGCACCCCAG
GCTTTACACTTTATGCTTCCGGCTCGTATGTTGTGTGGAATTGTGAGCGGATAACAATTTCACACAGGAA
ACAGCTATGACCATGATTACGCCAAGCTTTGCAGCGTGACCCGGTCGTGCCCCTCTCTAGAGATAATGAG
CATTGCATGTCTAAGTTATAAAAAATTACCACATATTTTTTTTGTCACACTTGTTTGAAGTGCAGTTTAT
CTATCTTTATACATATATTTAAACTTTACTCTACGAATAATATAATCTATAGTACTACAATAATATCAGT
GTTTTAGAGAATCATATAAATGAACAGTTAGACATGGTCTAAAGGACAATTGAGTATTTTGACAACAGGA
CTCTACAGTTTTATCTTTTTAGTGTGCATGTGTTCTCCTTTTTTTTTGCAAATAGCTTCACCTATATAAT
ACTTCATCCATTTTATTAGTACATCCATTTAGGGTTTAGGGTTAATGGTTTTTATAGACTAATTTTTTTA
GTACATCTATTTTATTCTATTTTAGCCTCTAAATTAAGAAAACTAAAACTCTATTTTAGTTTTTTTATTT
AATAATTTAGATATAAAATAGAATAAAATAAAGTGACTAAAAATTAAACAAATACCCTTTAAGAAATTAA
AAAAACTAAGGAAACATTTTTCTTGTTTCGAGTAGATAATGCCAGCCTGTTAAACGCCGTCGACGAGTCT
AACGGACACCAACCAGCGAACCAGCAGCGTCGCGTCGGGCCAAGCGAAGCAGACGGCACGGCATCTCTGT
CGCTGCCTCTGGACCCCTCTCGAGAGTTCCGCTCCACCGTTGGACTTGCTCCGCTGTCGGCATCCAGAAA
TTGCGTGGCGGAGCGGCAGACGTGAGCCGGCACGGCAGGCGGCCTCCTCCTCCTCTCACGGCACCGGCAG
CTACGGGGGATTCCTTTCCCACCGCTCCTTCGCTTTCCCTTCCTCGCCCGCCGTAATAAATAGACACCCC
CTCCACACCCTCTTTCCCCAACCTCGTGTTGTTCGGAGCGCACACACACACAACCAGATCTCCCCCAAAT
CCACCCGTCGGCACCTCCGCTTCAAGGTACGCCGCTCGTCCTCCCCCCCCCCCCTCTCTACCTTCTCTAG
ATCGGCGTTCCGGTCCATGGTTAGGGCCCGGTAGTTCTACTTCTGTTCATGTTTGTGTTAGATCCGTGTT
TGTGTTAGATCCGTGCTGCTAGCGTTCGTACACGGATGCGACCTGTACGTCAGACACGTTCTGATTGCTA
ACTTGCCAGTGTTTCTCTTTGGGGAATCCTGGGATGGCTCTAGCCGTTCCGCAGACGGGATCGATTTCAT
GATTTTTTTTGTTTCGTTGCATAGGGTTTGGTTTGCCCTTTTCCTTTATTTCAATATATGCCGTGCACTT
GTTTGTCGGGTCATCTTTTCATGCTTTTTTTTGTCTTGGTTGTGATGATGTGGTCTGGTTGGGCGGTCGT
TCTAGATCGGAGTAGAATTCTGTTTCAAACTACCTGGTGGATTTATTAATTTTGGATCTGTATGTGTGTG
CCATACATATTCATAGTTACGAATTGAAGATGATGGATGGAAATATCGATCTAGGATAGGTATACATGTT
GATGCGGGTTTTACTGATGCATATACAGAGATGCTTTTTGTTCGCTTGGTTGTGATGATGTGGTGTGGTT
GGGCGGTCGTTCATTCGTTCTAGATCGGAGTAGAATACTGTTTCAAACTACCTGGTGTATTTATTAATTT
TGGAACTGTATGTGTGTGTCATACATCTTCATAGTTACGAGTTTAAGATGGATGGAAATATCGATCTAGG
ATAGGTATACATGTTGATGTGGGTTTTACTGATGCATATACATGATGGCATATGCAGCATCTATTCATAT
GCTCTAACCTTGAGTACCTATCTATTATAATAAACAAGTATGTTTTATAATTATTTTGATCTTGATATAC
TTGGATGATGGCATATGCAGCAGCTATATGTGGATTTTTTTAGCCCTGCCTTCATACGCTATTTATTTGC
TTGGTACTGTTTCTTTTGTCGATGCTCACCCTGTTGTTTGGTGTTACTTCTGCAGACTAGAGTTATCAAC
AAGTTTGTACAAAAAAGCAGGCTCCACCATGAAACCCCCCTCCGATTCGACGGATGCCTCAAAAATCCCG
ACTTACAAAATTAAACATCCAGGGCCTCGTTACATTATAACTGACGATGGTCGAGTTGTTGAGGTCGAAC
GCAAGGAATCAGGACGCTATCAATTAATCGATGGGGTTTTAGTACGTGTGGAATATGAAAAGAAAACCGG
GGGTTCGGAAGGGTCAAAAACATCCACCAACACGCGCGGTCCGAAAGGTAGCGACTACAAGGACCACGAC
GGTGACTACAAGGACCACGACATCGACTACAAGGACGACGACGACAAGATCTAGACCCAGCTTTCTTGTA
CAAAGTGGTTGATAACAGCGGGTTAATTAACATCTTTTACCCATACGATGTTCCTGACTATGCGGGCTAT
CCCTATGACGTCCCGGACTATGCAGGATCCTATCCATATGACGTTCCAGATTACGCTGCTCAGTGCAGCG
CTTAGAGCTCGAATTTCCCCGATCGTTCAAACATTTGGCAATAAAGTTTCTTAAGATTGAATCCTGTTGC
CGGTCTTGCGATGATTATCATATAATTTCTGTTGAATTACGTTAAGCATGTAATAATTAACATGTAATGC
ATGACGTTATTTATGAGATGGGTTTTTATGATTAGAGTCCCGCAATTATACATTTAATACGCGATAGAAA
ACAAAATATAGCGCGCAAACTAGGATAAATTATCGCGCGCGGTGTCATCTATGTTACTAGATCGGGAATT
AGCACTAGAGGATCCCCGGGTACCGAGCTCGAATTCACTGGCCGTCGTTTTACAACGTCGTGACTGGGAA
AACCCTGGCGTTACCCAACTTAATCGCCTTGCAGCACATCCCCCTTTCGCCAGCTGGCGTAATAGCGAAG
AGGCCCGCACCGATCGCCCTTCCCAACAGTTGCGCAGCCTGAATGGCGAATGGCGCCTGATGCGGTATTT
TCTCCTTACGCATCTGTGCGGTATTTCACACCGCATATGGTGCACTCTCAGTACAATCTGCTCTGATGCC
GCATAGTTAAGCCAGCCCCGACACCCGCCAACACCCGCTGACGCGCCCTGACGGGCTTGTCTGCTCCCGG
CATCCGCTTACAGACAAGCTGTGACCGTCTCCGGGAGCTGCATGTGTCAGAGGTTTTCACCGTCATCACC
GAAACGCGCGAGACGAAAGGGCCTCGTGATACGCCTATTTTTATAGGTTAATGTCATGATAATAATGGTT
TCTTAGACGTCAGGTGGCACTTTTCGGGGAAATGTGCGCGGAACCCCTATTTGTTTATTTTTCTAAATAC
ATTCAAATATGTATCCGCTCATGAGACAATAACCCTGATAAATGCTTCAATAATATTGAAAAAGGAAGAG
TATGAGTATTCAACATTTCCGTGTCGCCCTTATTCCCTTTTTTGCGGCATTTTGCCTTCCTGTTTTTGCT
CACCCAGAAACGCTGGTGAAAGTAAAAGATGCTGAAGATCAGTTGGGTGCACGAGTGGGTTACATCGAAC
TGGATCTCAACAGCGGTAAGATCCTTGAGAGTTTTCGCCCCGAAGAACGTTTTCCAATGATGAGCACTTT
TAAAGTTCTGCTATGTGGCGCGGTATTATCCCGTATTGACGCCGGGCAAGAGCAACTCGGTCGCCGCATA
CACTATTCTCAGAATGACTTGGTTGAGTACTCACCAGTCACAGAAAAGCATCTTACGGATGGCATGACAG
TAAGAGAATTATGCAGTGCTGCCATAACCATGAGTGATAACACTGCGGCCAACTTACTTCTGACAACGAT
CGGAGGACCGAAGGAGCTAACCGCTTTTTTGCACAACATGGGGGATCATGTAACTCGCCTTGATCGTTGG
GAACCGGAGCTGAATGAAGCCATACCAAACGACGAGCGTGACACCACGATGCCTGTAGCAATGGCAACAA
CGTTGCGCAAACTATTAACTGGCGAACTACTTACTCTAGCTTCCCGGCAACAATTAATAGACTGGATGGA
GGCGGATAAAGTTGCAGGACCACTTCTGCGCTCGGCCCTTCCGGCTGGCTGGTTTATTGCTGATAAATCT
GGAGCCGGTGAGCGTGGGTCTCGCGGTATCATTGCAGCACTGGGGCCAGATGGTAAGCCCTCCCGTATCG
TAGTTATCTACACGACGGGGAGTCAGGCAACTATGGATGAACGAAATAGACAGATCGCTGAGATAGGTGC
CTCACTGATTAAGCATTGGTAACTGTCAGACCAAGTTTACTCATATATACTTTAGATTGATTTAAAACTT
CATTTTTAATTTAAAAGGATCTAGGTGAAGATCCTTTTTGATAATCTCATGACCAAAATCCCTTAACGTG
AGTTTTCGTTCCACTGAGCGTCAGACCCCGTAGAAAAGATCAAAGGATCTTC
Features (pLannotate 1.2.2; 17 found; start..end, strand, type, name):
      1..589     +  rep_origin     ori: high-copy-number ColE1/pMB1/pBR322/pUC origin of replication
    772..864     +  CDS            lacI (fragment): lac repressor; lacI; The lac repressor binds to the lac operator to inhibit transcription in E. coli. This inhibition can be relieved by adding lactose or isopropyl-β-D-thiogalactopyranoside (IPTG).
    877..898     +  protein_bind   CAP binding site: CAP binding activates transcription in the presence of cAMP. E. coli catabolite activator protein
    913..943     +  promoter       lac promoter: promoter for the E. coli lac operon
    951..967     +  protein_bind   lac operator: The lac repressor binds to the lac operator to inhibit transcription in E. coli. This inhibition can be relieved by adding lactose or isopropyl-β-D-thiogalactopyranoside (IPTG). lac repressor encoded by lacI
   1010..2995    +  promoter       Ubi promoter: maize polyubiquitin gene promoter
   3009..3033    +  protein_bind   attB1: mutant version of attB; recombination site for the Gateway® BP reaction BP Clonase™
   3318..3338    +  CDS            FLAG (fragment): FLAG® epitope tag, followed by an enterokinase cleavage site
   3345..3369    -  protein_bind   attB2: mutant version of attB; recombination site for the Gateway® BP reaction BP Clonase™
   3398..3487    +  CDS            3xHA: three tandem HA epitope tags
   3521..3773    +  terminator     NOS terminator: nopaline synthase terminator and poly(A) signal
   3785..3816    -  misc_feature   MCS (fragment): pUC18/19 multiple cloning site
   3813..3970    +  CDS            lacZα (fragment): LacZα fragment of β-galactosidase; lacZ fragment
   3976..4075    -  misc_feature   bom (fragment): basis of mobility region from pBR322
   4177..4212    -  CDS            rop (fragment): Rop protein, which maintains plasmids at low copy number; rop
   4307..4411    +  promoter       AmpR promoter: bla
   4412..5272    +  CDS            AmpR: β-lactamase; bla; confers resistance to ampicillin, carbenicillin, and related antibiotics
