[The description below was written by a language model from this plasmid's Addgene catalogue record and pLannotate feature annotations shown in this document.]
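Description:
pUC19::ZmUBI-AvrPWT4 is a small (about 5.4 kb) pUC19-derived plant expression plasmid intended for transient expression in protoplasts rather than for Agrobacterium-mediated delivery; the feature table shows no T-DNA borders and no plant selectable marker. It is propagated in E. coli at high copy from the ColE1/pUC origin and selected with ampicillin through the β-lactamase (AmpR) gene and its own promoter. Remnants of the pUC19 scaffold (lac promoter and operator, CAP binding site, and fragments of lacZα, the multiple cloning site, lacI, bom and rop) flank the expression cassette and have no role in the plant payload.

The payload is AvrPwt4, an effector gene from the blast fungus Magnaporthe oryzae, placed under the maize polyubiquitin (ZmUbi) promoter, a strong constitutive promoter widely used in cereal cells, and terminated by the nopaline synthase (NOS) terminator and poly(A) signal. The insert was introduced by Gateway cloning and sits between attB1 and attB2 sites. The annotation also detects a partial FLAG epitope just upstream of attB2, within the insert region, and a 3xHA tag encoded by the backbone just downstream of attB2. This layout suggests C-terminal epitope tagging for protein detection, although the record does not confirm whether the effector is read through in frame into the 3xHA tag or stops beforehand. The associated work concerns recognition of a fungal effector by the wheat tandem kinase RWT4, so the plasmid is suited to expressing AvrPwt4 in cereal protoplasts, for example to test effector-triggered defense responses or protein interactions.
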