Addgene plasmid #237516: pUC19::ZmUBI-AvrPWT4
Purpose: Protoplast expression
Depositing lab: Gitta Coaker. Depositing organization: University of California, Davis. Publication: Wheat tandem kinase RWT4 directly binds a fungal effector to activate defense. Sung YC, Li Y, Bernasconi Z, Baik S, Asuke S, Keller B, Fahima T, Coaker G. Nat Genet. 2025 Apr 14. doi: 10.1038/s41588-025-02162-w. PubMed 40229601.
Backbone
  Vector backbone: pUC19::ZmUBi
  Vector type: Plant Expression
Growth in bacteria
  Bacterial resistance: Ampicillin, 100 μg/mL
  Growth temperature: 37°C
  Growth strain: DH5alpha
  Copy number: High Copy
Gene/Insert
  Gene/Insert name: AvrPwt4
  Species: Magnaporthe oryzae
  Cloning method: Gateway Cloning
Terms and licenses: Academic/Nonprofit Terms; Industry Terms: Not Available to Industry
Depositor comments: Please visit https://doi.org/10.1101/2024.04.30.591956 for bioRxiv preprint.
How to cite: pUC19::ZmUBI-AvrPWT4 was a gift from Gitta Coaker (Addgene plasmid # 237516 ; http://n2t.net/addgene:237516 ; RRID:Addgene_237516)
